Addgene plasmid #225322: pXD80ENSF7.7-Dadh-ΔElen0477(ElA2)
Purpose: Expresses Eggerthella lenta A2 Dadh (ΔElen_0477) in Gordonibacter urolithinfaciens DSM 27213
Depositing lab: Emily Balskus. Depositing organization: Harvard University. Publication: Enantiocomplementary Gut Bacterial Enzymes Metabolize Dietary Polyphenols. Dong X, Bae M, Le C, Aguilar Ramos MA, Balskus EP. J Am Chem Soc. 2025 Mar 5;147(9):7231-7244. doi: 10.1021/jacs.4c09892. Epub 2025 Feb 24. PubMed 39993729.
Backbone
  Vector backbone: pXD68Kan2
  Vector type: Bacterial Expression
Growth in bacteria
  Bacterial resistance: Kanamycin, 50 μg/mL
  Growth temperature: 37°C
  Growth strain: DH5alpha
  Copy number: Low Copy
Gene/Insert
  Gene/Insert name: Dadh (ΔElen_0477) (alt name: Dopamine dehydroxylase)
  Species: Eggerthella lenta
  Tag / fusion protein: His8 (C terminal on insert)
Terms and licenses: Academic/Nonprofit Terms; Industry Terms: Not Available to Industry
How to cite: pXD80ENSF7.7-Dadh-ΔElen0477(ElA2) was a gift from Emily Balskus (Addgene plasmid # 225322 ; http://n2t.net/addgene:225322 ; RRID:Addgene_225322)
