[The description below was written by a language model from this plasmid's Addgene catalogue record and pLannotate feature annotations shown in this document.]
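Description:
pXD80ENSF7.7-Dadh-ΔElen0477(ElA2) is a large (about 20.5 kb), low-copy bacterial expression plasmid built on the pXD68Kan2 backbone. It is designed to express the dopamine dehydroxylase (Dadh) of Eggerthella lenta strain A2 in the gut Actinobacterium Gordonibacter urolithinfaciens DSM 27213. It is propagated in E. coli under kanamycin selection, conferred by an aphA-3 aminoglycoside phosphotransferase gene. Replication relies on the broad-host-range RSF1010 system: oriV together with annotated RepA and RepC genes, the R1162-type antisense RNA, and mobA, whose product also supplies the RepB primase function. This replicon is what allows maintenance outside E. coli. The plasmid also carries the RSF1010 oriT with mobA and mobC, plus a separate IncP-type oriT with a traJ fragment. It should therefore be mobilisable by conjugation when a helper provides transfer functions.

The annotated payload is the dadH coding sequence of roughly 3 kb, fused at its C terminus to a polyhistidine tag (His8 per the catalogue) for detection or affinity purification. DadH removes the para-hydroxyl group of dopamine to give m-tyramine. The ΔElen_0477 designation indicates that the insert lacks Elen_0477, but the record does not say what that gene encodes. A long stretch of the plasmid between dadH and the T7Te and rrnB T2 terminators carries essentially no meaningful annotation; the short MMLV gag match within it is probably spurious. That region may hold further insert sequence, but its content cannot be determined here. The promoter driving expression is likewise not identified. The small GmR, Pc promoter and lacI fragments appear to be backbone remnants. The associated work concerns gut bacterial enzymes that metabolise dietary polyphenols, consistent with use for heterologous expression and functional study of this enzyme.
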