Features (pLannotate 1.2.2; 21 found; start..end, strand, type, name):
     19..813     -  CDS            KanR: aminoglycoside phosphotransferase; aphA-3; confers resistance to kanamycin
    820..876     -  CDS            GmR (fragment): gentamycin acetyltransferase; aacC1; confers resistance to gentamycin
   1052..1075    -  promoter       Pc promoter (fragment): intI1 (promoter lies within the coding sequence); class 1 integron promoter
   1055..1198    -  CDS            YPR2_ECOLX (fragment): Protein predicted: Swiss-Prot protein existence level 4. From Escherichia coli.
   1475..1494    +  misc_feature   BioBrick prefix: BioBrick prefix for parts that start with "ATG"
   3008..3028    -  CDS            7xHis: 6xHis affinity tag
   3041..6091    -  CDS            dadH: DADH_EGGLN - Experimental evidence at protein level: Swiss-Prot protein existence level 1. Involved in drug metabolism, as part of an interspecies gut bacterial pathway for Levodopa (L-dopa) metabolism, acting on dopamine produced by Enterecoccus L-dopa decarboxylase. Removes the para hydroxyl group of dopamine to produce m-tyramine (3-tyramine). It is possible that dopamine dehydroxylation influences the multiple side effects of L-dopa administration linked to dopamine production in the treatment of Parkinson's disease. From Eggerthella lenta (Eubacterium lentum).
   8789..8806    -  CDS            gag (truncated) (fragment): truncated Moloney murine leukemia virus (MMLV) gag gene lacking the start codon
  14173..14200   +  terminator     T7Te terminator: phage T7 early transcription terminator
  14332..14359   +  terminator     rrnB T2 terminator: transcription terminator T2 from the E. coli rrnB gene
  14474..14514   +  CDS            lacI (fragment): lac repressor; lacI; The lac repressor binds to the lac operator to inhibit transcription in E. coli. This inhibition can be relieved by adding lactose or isopropyl-β-D-thiogalactopyranoside (IPTG).
  14791..15642   -  CDS            RSF1010 RepC (fragment): replication protein C of the broad-host-range plasmid RSF1010 (Scholz et al., 1989); repC
  15629..16468   -  CDS            RSF1010 RepA: replication protein A of the broad-host-range plasmid RSF1010 (Scholz et al., 1989); repA
  16460..16534   -  ncRNA          Plasmid R1162: Accession: RF00043 - R1162-like plasmid antisense RNA
  16982..19108   -  CDS            mobA: MOBA2_ECOLX - Also known as repB. Experimental evidence at protein level: Swiss-Prot protein existence level 1. Part of the relaxosome complex that is responsible for plasmid transfer during conjugation. Locally unwinds DNA and catalyzes the cleavage of one of the DNA strands at oriT. The cleaved strand is then transferred through the dedicated type IV secretion apparatus. MobA remains covalently linked at the 5' end of the strand, and once in the recipient cell, it probably catalyzes the rejoining of the two ends of the strand, re-forming the circular plasmid DNA. The primase activity of MobA
  19189..19276   -  oriT           RSF1010 oriT: origin of transfer of the broad-host-range plasmid RSF1010 (Scholz et al., 1989)
  19307..19588   +  CDS            mobC: MOBC_ECOLX - Protein predicted: Swiss-Prot protein existence level 4. This protein is essential to promote the specific transfer of the plasmid in the presence of conjugative plasmids. From Escherichia coli.
  19618..20012   +  rep_origin     RSF1010 oriV: replication origin of the broad-host-range plasmid RSF1010; requires the RSF1010 RepA/B/C proteins for replication (Scholz et al., 1989)
  20177..20218   -  terminator     bacterial terminator: putative bacterial transcription terminator
  20256..20281   -  CDS            traJ (fragment): oriT-recognizing protein; traJ
  20314..20423   -  oriT           oriT: incP origin of transfer
>Addgene plasmid #225322 | pXD80ENSF7.7-Dadh-ΔElen0477(ElA2) | addgene full sequence | sequence record 463807 | Addgene NGS Result
GGCGGGCTGGCCGGCCTTCTAAAACAATTCATCCAGTAAAATATAATATTTTATTTTCTCCCAATCAGGC
TTGATCCCCAGTAAGTCAAAAAATAGCTCGACATACTGTTCTTCCCCGATATCCTCCCTGATCGACCGGA
CGCAGAAGGCAATGTCATACCACTTGTCCGCCCTGCCGCTTCTCCCAAGATCAATAAAGCCACTTACTTT
GCCATCTTTCACAAAGATGTTGCTGTCTCCCAGGTCGCCGTGGGAAAAGACAAGTTCCTCTTCGGGCTTT
TCCGTCTTTAAAAAATCATACAGCTCGCGCGGATCTTTAAATGGAGTGTCTTCTTCCCAGTTTTCGCAAT
CCACATCGGCCAGATCGTTATTCAGTAAGTAATCCAATTCGGCTAAGCGGCTGTCTAAGCTATTCGTATA
GGGACAATCCGATATGTCGATGGAGTGAAAGAGCCTGATGCACTCCGCATACAGCTCGATAATCTTTTCA
GGGCTTTGTTCATCTTCATACTCTTCCGAGCAAAGGACGCCATCGGCCTCACTCATGAGCAGATTGCTCC
AGCCATCATGCCGTTCAAAGTGCAGGACCTTTGGAACAGGCAGCTTTCCTTCCAGCCATAGCATCATGTC
CTTTTCCCGTTCCACATCATAGGTGGTCCCTTTATACCGGCTGTCCGTCATTTTTAAATATAGGTTTTCA
TTTTCTCCCACCAGCTTATATACCTTAGCAGGAGACATTCCTTCCGTATCTTTTACGCAGCGGTATTTTT
CGATCAGTTTTTTCAATTCCGGTGATATTCTCATTTTAGCCATGATGTTTAACTTTGTTTTAGGGCGACT
GCCCTGCTGCGTAACATCGTTGCTGCTCCATAACATCAAACATCGACCCACGGCGTAACGCGCTTGCTGC
TTGGATGCCCGAGGCATAGACTGTACCCCAAAAAAACAGTCATAACAAGCCATGAAAACCGCCACTGCGC
CGTTACCACCGCTGCGTTCGGTCAAGGTTCTGGACCAGTTGCGTGAGCGCATACGCTACTTGCATTACAG
CTTACGAACCGAACAGGCTTATGTCCACTGGGTTCGTGCCTTCATCCGTTTCCACGGTGTGCGTCACCCG
GCAACCTTGGGCAGCAGCGAAGTCGAGGCATTTCTGTCCTGGCTGGCGAACGAGCGCAAGGTTTCGGTCT
CCACGCATTCGAAACCGGTATCCCGCCGCCGCCGCCGGATACCGGTTTCGAATTGAGATTGCCACCTGAC
GTCTAAGAAACCATTATTATCATGACATTAACCTATAAAAATAGGCGTATCACGAGGCCCTTTCGTCTTC
AAGGCGAAAAAACCCCGCCGAAGCGGGGTTTTTTGCGAAATATAATGACCCTCTTGATAACCCAAGAGGG
CATTTTTTAGGAACGGTTATTTGATTATTAATCCGGCGGCAACTGAAACGATTCGGATCCTGTATTACTA
TTCTGAATTCGCGGCCGCTTCTAGATTTAGTACATCAGGACCACTGGGTAGCCCAGCTGGTAGATCAGCA
CGCGAAACATCACGGAGGTGGCCAGCGCGCCGATGGCGGCGACGACCATGAGCGTCTTGGAGGCGCCCAC
CTTCTTCTTCGCCACGAAGGCGCAGGCCGCAGCCACGATCACGGAGACGATGGAGCCCCAGAACATGGGC
GCTCCCGCGCCGGACACCATGACGGTCATCAGGCTGTCGACGTGCGTGGGGGCCGTGGTCATCGATGTCG
GGTCGGCGTAGTAGCCGAATTGCGCGATCTTCGCCATGGCGCAGGCGATGACGAACACCACGTCGGCCAC
GATCTGCACGAGGGCCGCGATGAACGTCAGCTGGATGCCCGTCGCCTCGACGGCCTCGTCCTTCTTCAGG
ATGGAGATCAGCCAGACGGCCGCGGCGCCCAGGAGGCACGCGTTGCCCAGATAGAACGCCACGAGCGCCA
GGCCCCACGCGGGACGGGCCGGCATGAGGTAGGAGTGCGCGGTGGCGACCATCATGAGCACGGCAACCGC
GAGGGTCGCCCAGGCCAGCGCCTTGGGAACGGGCTTGCCGCCTCGAAGGACCACGAACCATGCGACGATG
ACGATGGCCAGCGCCACGCATCCGATGAGCTCCTGGGTGATGCCCGACGTGATGTGCCCGAAGCCGTTGA
AGATGCGCTCCCAGTGCTCGAGGTGCAGGAAGGCTCCGATGCCGCCTACCACCAGCGAGACGGCGGACGT
GATGAGCGCGGTCATCTGCAGGTTCCTGCCCTGGCCCTTGAGCGCCAGGATGGACATGCCGCCCAGCGTG
CCGCAGGTCAAGCATACGAACAGCGTGAAGATGACGAGAGGCCACTGCGTTTCCATTACTCATCACCTCC
TTCCCAGTGATGGTCGCGTAGGATGTAGGAGTACGACGGCTTGTTGCCCACGTCGGGCAGCTTGTGCACG
TCGGCGTCGGTGAACGGCTCCAGGAACTCCACCATCTTGCGGCGCTTGCCCAGCGGGTCCTCGGAGCCCT
CGAACGACTCGTAGCCGGCCTCGGTGTCGCCGATCCAGCGGGCGTTGCCGCCGCACTGGCTGACGCACTG
GGGCAGCTCGCCCTGCGACAGCTTCTGCTCGCACAGCGTGCACTTCTCGACGACCTTCTCCTCCTCGTTG
AGGTAGCGGACGCCGTAGGGGCAGGCCATGACGCAGAACTGGCAGCCGATGCACTTCTCCTTGTCGATCT
GGATGGAGCCGTCCTCGGCCACGTGCGACGCCTCGGTGGGGCACACCTTCACGCACTCGGGGTTCTCGCA
GTGCTGGCAGCTGATGGGCAGGAAGTACATGTACACGTCGGGGTACTGCCCTGATCCGCCCGGGATGGGG
TTCGGCCCCACGCGCACCACTTTGTTCCAGTAGCTGCCGATGGGCACGTTGTTGACCGCCTTGCAGGCGA
CCGAGCACGCCAGGCAGCCCACGCACCGGTTGAGGTCGGTGATGATAGCCTTCGTCATGGTTCAGTGATG
GTGATGGTGATGGTGATGCTCGAGTGCGGCCTCCCTCCCTTCGTAGGTAGGCAGCCATTCCTTCAGACGG
GGGTCGTCGGAGGTATGGATGATGGGCGTGCCGGTGGAGTCGCACGGCACGGGGTTGTTGAACGGCGAGT
TCTCGGGCGTGGCCTTGTAGATCTTCACCTGGTAGGCGCGCAGGTTGGACGTGCCGGAGTGCGGGTCCTG
GGCGTAGTGGTCGATCAGCTGGTTCACCTGGGAGAACTGCCAGCCGTGGCCGGCGTCCTTCACCTCGGGG
TACCACCACGTGTGCTCGAGGTTGATGACGTCTTCCTTCACGCCGTAGTACAGGTCAGCCACTTCGCGGA
TCTTGCCCCACTCGGTTTCGATCCACACCCAGTCGCCCTGCTCGATGCCGTACTCGGCGGCCGTCTTCGG
GTTGATCTCCACGCGCGGCACGGGCCACAGCTCGCGGCACCAGGGAAGCTGGCGATGCTCGGAGTGGAAG
TACACCGGGATGCGACGGCCGGTGGTGGCGGTCAGCGGGTACTCCTTGATGCGGTCGCCGTCCTTCGGGC
CGTGAGGCGGCTCGGTGTAGGTGGGAAGCCTCCACTCGGGATGGTCGGGATGGTGCGATTCCATGACGGT
GGACCAGATCTCCTGCTTCATCGTCGGGGTGAACCAGCCCGGCTTCCAGTCGCCGATGCCCTTGCCGGCC
GTGTAGTCGAGGCGGCCCCACACGCGGTCGCGTGCGCGCATCGCGCCGGTCTGGTAGCGGCGGTACGTGC
CCCAGTTGCGCGGCTCGATGTCCTTCGCCTGCCACCAGCCGTGCTCCTGGAAGGCCTTGACGTACTCGTC
CCACGTCTTGTACTTGGGCGTGACCTCGGCCATCGGAACGCCGTGGCGCTCGAACGTGGGCTTGCCGTTC
TCGACGTGCCACGTGGTGTAGGTCAGCTCGTCGTCGGTGAGCAGCTTGATGGAGTCGTCCAGCTGCCAGT
TGATGTCGGGCCACTCGTTGCCCGGCTCGTCGGTCCACTTCCAGTTCATGCGGCGGGCGAGGTCCATGAC
GATCTCGGGATCGTACTTGGCTTCCGCGGGCGGCTGCACGCACTTGACCGTGGCGCCCATGGCGCCGGCG
GAACCTTGGCTGGCGCGCGGCGAGTTGAGCTCGATCCAATGGGCCACCGGCAGGATGATGTCGGCGGTGT
CGTTCTGCGGCGTGTGCCACAGGTTGAGGTCCACGTAGAAGTCAAGCGAGCACAGGGCCTCCCAGGCGCG
CGTGGTGTTCGTCTGGCTCATGAAGTTGCCGGACTCGTTCCAGAGGGCGCGCACCGGGTAGGGGTCGCCC
GTGATGACGGCGTCCCACAGCGAATGGCTGTCGCACCAGTACTGCCACCAGCCCAGAAGCGGGAACTTGT
CGATGCCGATCTGCTTGCGGTTGACTTCCTCCGGCGGGGTGGTGGCGCCGGGGGCCCAGGCGCTGAAGCC
CTGGAGGTCGCCGTCGATGGGGACGATGGTCGGGCCGCGGTTGCCGCCCGGGGTGTCCATGTTGCCGGTG
ATGCCCACGAGGTTGTCGAAGGCGCGGCAGTTCTGGATGGCGCTGCAGAAGTGCTCGACCGCCAGCATGT
ACTGGATGCCGCCGTTGCCGTAGCCGGTGGACGGGTCGATGCGCGTGCCGTAGGCCGTGGCCGCCGCCTC
GATCTCGGAGGCGGGGATGCCGGTGATCTCGGCCGCCACCTCGGGCTTGTACTCGGCGGCGCGGGCCTTG
TAGTGCTCCCACACCGGCTTGACCTTCACGGTCTTGCCGTCCTTCAGCGTGATCTCGAACTCGCCTTCCA
GCGCGGGGTCGATGGCGGGGTCGAACGGCATGGGATCGGGCAGCCAGCCCTGCGTCTGGCCCGGCAGCAG
GTTGTCCTGCGCGGCCTCGCGGCCTTGGCGCGCCTTCTCGGAGTCGTAGTTCTCGCCCTCCCAGAAGCCG
CCGGTCTCGTCGATGACGCCTTCCTGGTCGGCGTTGAACCAGGTGAACGCGCCGTACTCGTGCTCGACGC
CCTCGGCCTTCAGCTTCTCCCAGTTGTTGTCGTACACGAGGAACTTATAGGGGCTGCCGCCCTCCTTGAT
GTCGCTTTCCTTGAGCAGCGCGGTTTTCACGTCCCAGTAGGAACCGTCGGTGCGCACGGTGGGGAAGCCG
GAGGGCTCCATGTCCTCGCACACGAGGAACGGGGCGTTCGTCCACTTCTTCACGTACAGCTCGTCGTAGA
GCTTCTTCTCGATGATGACGTTCGTCCAGGCCAGGGCCAGGGCGCCGTCGGTGCCGGGGCGCAGGTGCTG
CCAGTAGTCGGCTTCCTTGCCCATGTTGGCCATGCGGGGGTCGACGCTGATGTGCACGTCGGCGCGCGAT
GCCACGTCCACCGTGGTGCGGCAGGAGTCGTCGTAGTTGGACAGCTCGGACGCGCCGCCCCACTGCACGT
ACACTTTCGGGCGCGTGATGGTTTCCATCCACGACATGGCGAACTGCGACACCATGGTGGTGGCGAAGTG
GCGCGGGCCCTTGCAGATCTGCCAGGCCTCAACGTTGTTCGGCGTTTCCAGCATGTTCTTCAGGATGGAC
TCCGAGTGCATGCACCAGATGCGCGACGTGCCCACCTGGCAGGCGATGGCCTCGCCGCCGTGCTTCGCCT
TGATGTCCATGAAGTTGTCCACGATGGACTGCATGGCCTCGTCCCACGAGATGCGCTGCCAGCCGGGCTC
CTCGCCCTTCGGGTTCGTGCGCTTCATGGGATAGTGCAGACGGTCGGGGTGGTACGCCGCCTGGATGGAC
GACTGCGACTTCGTGCAGCAGTTGCCCATGGACTGGAACGCTCCCTCGTCGCCCTCGACGCGTATGGCCC
GCCCGTTCTGGACGATGACCTTGACGCCGCACTCCATCTTGCCGCAGCCGCGGCAGCACGTTTTCACGGC
CACGGTGTCGTTGCCGGACACGCTGCTGTACGTCTCTTCGGCCAGCGCGGTGTGCGTCGAAGCGCCGAAC
GCCGCGGCTGCCGCACCGGTGATGGCGGCGGTCTTGACGAACGTGCGTCGTGACATGGTCAGGTTACCCA
TACTCCTCCTCCTTCTTTCTCCTCGTTCTCGTCTTGCTCGTCTTCGTTCGTGCGATCGGGGAGGGGGGCT
GCCGGGTGAAGCCTCGGGCTCCGAACCGGTGCAAAGTCCCCGTGTCGCTTGGGCCGACCATACGGATGCG
AGGGGGTGCAGAGCATCGTCCAAAGGTTGGAAAGCAGGTTCGACCGCATCATAAATTCTTATGATCTTGT
GATCATGAAAAATTCGATAGTGCTTTGAACTGGGGAAACTTTAACCGTAGGTCATAAATTATTCTGAAAC
TAGAATAGTTTCCTCAAAGAGGGCCGCTCATCTTTTCCGTATAATCGAACCCGTCGACAGAGGGGTCGGC
GCGAGCGACGTTATGTACGGGCTCACAGGGGGTGGGGCATGGAAAAGCTTCGGAGTGCATGGGATACCGC
GTTGGGGACGAGCCTTTCCCTCAAGCGCATCGCGGGCGCGGCCTTGCAATGGCTTTGGATGCTCATGATG
TTCTACAGCATCGTGCCGTACGGCTTCTCGTCGGACGTGCGCGGCTCGCTGTACGTCAGCCTGATCATAT
CGCTGGTGGCCATGGTGGTGACCATGCTGTTCGTCTCCGTCATCGTGCGGCGCGAGCGGGTGAGCGGCAA
CCGCTCCATCGTGCTGGGATCGGCCATCATGATGAGCGCGGGCAGCGTGCTCACGCCGTTCTCCGATCCT
ACCACGCCCGTCGGCATGCTGGTGCTGGGCCTGAGCGCGGTCATGACCGGCACGGGCTCGGCCGTGCTGT
TCTTGTGCTGGATCGAGCTCGAGTCGGGGCTGGGAGGCCGCTTGGCGCTTGTGGAGCTTGCCTCGTCGCT
GTGCATCGCGTTCGTCGTGGGGTTCTTGCTGATCGTAGGGCCGGCGATACCCGTCATCGTGCTCATCGTT
GTCATGCCCGTGCTTTCGGCGGCAGCTCTCAGGCGCAGCGCGCCCGATACGCCGCAGCTGCCGCGCGAGC
CCGAGCAGCCTTTGTCGCGCCATACGGCGACCCTGTTCGCGAAGGCGCTTCTGGGCGCGGTGCTCATCGG
CATGTTGATGGGGTTCTTCGACGTGGTGTCGGGGTTCAAAACCTACGAGGTGCAGGACATCTTCGGCACG
TACCTGTTTCTGGCGGGCTTCATCGGAGCGTTGGCCATCTGCCTGATAGCCGTGTTCCTGCAGCGCGACA
GCGTGTTCTTCTCGTACCGCGTCTCCATGCTGATGCTGTGCTTGGGATGCTTGTCCACGCCGTTCATGGC
CGACAACAACACGTATTCGAGCGCGCTTATCTTCGGCGGCTACCACTGCTTCGTGCTGGTGCTGTGCGTG
GTGTGCATCGACGTGGCGTCCAGCTTCCGCGTGAGCCCGGCGCGGACGATCGGCCTGGGGTTCGTGGCGC
TGTACGGCGGCGAGACCGCAGGCCAGCTGTTCGCCCATTCGCTGGAGGCGACCGGGGTCAGCATGTTCGA
CCTCACGCTGGTCACGCTGGTGGCCGTGTCGCTGCTGTTCATCGCGCATTTGTTCCTGTTCACGGAGACC
GACCTCATCAAAATCGGCATCGGCGAGGTCAGCCTGATGGGCACGGTGCCCGAAGAGGCCGCCGACGACC
CGGCCGACCCGGTGGATCCGTGCGCGCTGATCGCGGAGCGCTTCGCCCTGTCGCCGCGCGAGACCGACGT
GCTTCCGCTGCTGCTGGAGGGCCGCACCATCTCGCGCATCCAGGAGACGCTGTTCATCTCGGCGGGCACG
GTGAGCACGCATATCCGCCACATCTACCAGAAGACGGGCGTGGACAATCGCCAGGAGCTCATCGACCTGG
CCCACGAGACGGCCGCGCAGGACGAGGCGGTCTGAGGCGATGGAGACGGCGTATCTGCACGAGTTCGCGA
AGGTGGCCGATTGCGGCAGCTTCACGGCCGCCGCGCGCGAGCTGCATCTGACGCAGTCGACGCTGAGCAA
GCACGTGGCCTTGTTGGAGCGCGAATTCGGGGCCGACCTGTTCGTGCGCGACCGCAGCGGCGTGAGCCTG
ACCGAGGCGGGCGGCGTGCTGTACGCCCAGGCGCGGCAGATGGAGAAGCTGCTGCGCGCCACCGAGCTGC
TGGTGCGCGCGGCGCGCGACGGGCAGGGTTCGGCGGGCGCGGGGGTTGCGGGCGCGACGGCGGGCGCAGC
GGCGGGCGGGGGTGCCGTCGACGGCTCGCCTGCGGCCGCGTGCGACACGGCGCTTCGCTGCAAGTGCCGG
CTCGCGGCCGAGCGCTGCGGGCTCGACCGGCGCGAGCTGGGCGCGCTCATCCTGTACGTGGAGGAGCGCG
GCTTCGAGGCGATCCAGGGCGAGCTGGCGCTGACGCGCGACGAGGTGGCCGACGTGCTGGGCAGCGTGTA
CCGCAAGCTGGGCGTGGGCGACAAGCAGGAGGCGCTCGATTTCATCCATTCCGTTTCGGAATGATGGTAG
ACGCGCCCGCGGCGGTTGGGCATACTGCGTAGAAGTGAAAGCGCTATGAAGCTGGGGGGCTTCGAGCAAA
GGGCTTCATCCGAAGAATGGATGGAGACCGAATATGAGTGCTTGGACTGCTGCGTCCGTCGAAGACGCGG
CGAACAATCTTCTTGAAGAACTGAATAGCGGCGCGATGCGCTTGTGCGTGGAGCATGACGCGTCCGACGA
CGTTGCGCCGGCGTTGCTGCGCGCGGCTCGCGCTCGCGTCGAGGCGGGGTCGAACGTGCGCGTCGTGTGC
GCCGACGCCGTTGCAGCTGCGCGCTTTCGGGCGCTTGCGGCCGACGATCCGCTGCTGGGCGCGCTCGACG
TGGTATCGGTGCGCGAGCTGGCCCTCTCGATTCTAGGCGACGCGCGGGTCGGCGATGCCGTGGGACGCGA
CGCGCGCGTGCTGGACGAGAACGAGCTGGCCGTGCTCATGGAGGACGTGAAGGTGAGCGGCCTCAAGCCG
GGCCGGCTGCGCGAGATGCTCAAGTTCTTCTACAAGAGCATCAGCGACTGCGCCGACGATGACGAGCGCT
GGCTGATCACCGCCGAAGAGCAGACCGTGCACGCCATCCTCACCGAGAACCTGGAGGCGCGCCGCGCGTT
GCTGCCGTGCGAGGTTTCGTCGCTGGCGTATCGCGGCCTTGTGAAAGCCGGGGTCGAGCGCGAGCCGCTG
ACGCTGGTGGCAGACGACTTCGGGTCGCTCAGCAAGGCGTCGCAGCGCCTCGTGCGCCATCTGGCGACGG
ACGGCCTCGTGGCGGCGGGCCGCACGCTGGCCTCGTCCAGCTCCGAGGAGCCGTATCCGTGCTTCGACGG
GTTCCGCGCGCTTGCCGACGAGGCCGACTGCCTGGTGACGCTGGCGTGCGAGCGGCCGGCCGCGGCGCGC
GAGTCCCGCGCGCTGGACGACCCGGCGGCCGAGTTCGCGTTCGCGGCGGCGTCCGTGGAGGAGTGCCTGG
CCGACGGCTTCCGGCCAGGCGACGTGGCTGTGGCCGTGCCGAACGCCGCTTGGGGCGAGCGCATCGCCGC
CGAGCTGGAAGGGCGCGGCATCGCCGTGGAGCGCGGGTTCGACAGCGGGAAGATCAAGGGCGACCCGCGC
ACCGAGGGCCGTTACGCCGACCTCAAGCTGGCCGCGTTCCTGCGGTTGTACCTCGATCCGCACGATTTCA
CGTCGTTGCGCTCGTGGCTGGGGTTCGGCGATTGGCTGCTGCGCTCCGATGCGTTTTTGGAGCTGATGGC
GTACGCGCGCGACCATGAGACGACCGTGCCCGAAGCCGTGGCGCAGCTGCGCACGCAGCGCGACGCCGAT
CGCTCCTCGACGATATTCGGGAAGTTCGACGGCCCGCTCGACGAGCTGGACGAGCTGCTGCGCGCCTGCG
AGGAAGGGCTGACGCGCGAGGCCGCCGTAGCGCTGTTCGAAGCGCACGGAATGCCGTTGTCCCCGCGCCA
CGTGGAGCTGCTGGGCGACGACCCTGCGCATGCGGACGTCGAGCGCTTGGCGCGCTGCGGGTTCGCGAAG
CCGGTGGAGGATGTCGCGCGCGATGCCGTGCATGTGGTCTCCTACGCGCGCTGCCACGGGCACCATGTGC
GCACGGTGTTCGTCACCGGCCTGGTGAACGGCTTCTTGCCGGCGAGCGACGCCGTGGACGACAAGTTCAC
CATCGACCATCGGCGCGTGGCGCTCGAACGCGAGCGCGCGCTGTTCCTGGACGTGCTGTCCTGTGCGAGC
GAACGAGCGGTATGCACGCGGTTCGTGCGCGACCTTTTAGAGAACACCGCGTTCACGAAGGTGCAGACCT
CGCGCGTGTTCGTGCGCGACGGCGAGCGCTTCGCGCGCGTGACGCCGTCGGAGTTCGCGTCGCTGACCGA
CGAGGTGCTCTCTCCCGCGCCCGACGCGCCTCGCGAGCTGCCGACGAAGGTGCTGTACGCGTCTTCGACT
TTGTAGCTCCAACGGTCTGACGACCGCGCGAACCTTCGCTGACTTTTCCTGACCGGTGATTTTGAAATGA
TGAAAGGACTGATAGATATGAGCGATGTTGATGTATTCGTGATCGATGACGATTTCGATCCCCTGGCCGA
CCTGAGCCTGGACGACGGCGAGCGGGACGATGCCGAGGCGGATTACCTGCCGCCCATCCCCGATGCCGAC
AAGAGCGTGGTGCCTCCCGTGGTGCCGTTGTCTGCGACCGAGCGCATCGAGAAGCTGCTGGCGGGCATTC
CCGGCCAGCAGTTCCGCCTGCTGCACGCCGTGGAATTCTGCACCGAGCCGAAGACGATGGACGAGGCCGT
GGCCAATTTGGACGCGGCGTATCCGAACACGACGAGCGTGTACGGCTCGGCGCAGGTGGTGCAGCTGCTC
GAGCGCGACGGCGCGCTGGAGCGCATCGTGGACGAGGACGCCGCCCATGCGGCCGCCGGCGACGCTGCCG
ATACGCCCGCCGAGGACGAGGGCTTCATCTCGGTGACGCCCGCTCCGCCGTGTCACTACCGTGCCACGCA
AGCGGGCCTCGATGCCGTCGCGGCGCACGTCAACGAGGGCCTCGTGGCGGAGCGGATCAGCGAAGACGAG
CGCTATCTGCCCATCTTCCAGCGCGTGCTTGAGATGTGCGCGCGCGAAGGAGGCTGCCCCACCAAGGAGC
TGGACCAGGCGGTGGACGGCGACCCGCTGTGCCAAGAGCCGCGCCGCTTCTGCGGGTTCTTCCGCGGCAA
GCTGGAAGAAACAGGCGCCATCGAATGGCGCGACGCCTGGACCATTACCGATCTGGGGCGCAGCGTGCTC
GCGTCCGGCTTGTTCGCCGCCGCTTCCCCGTCCGAACGCTAGAGAAGGAGCCACCCATGGACGAGCACGG
CATCGAGCCCAAGCGCGATACGGGCCCCTGCGTGTCGCGCCGCACGTTCGCCCTGGGAGCCGTGGGAGCG
TGCGCCGTCATCGGGCTGGGCGGCGTGAAGTACCTGCCCAGTGCCACGTTGCTGCGCCCGCCGGGCGGGC
AGGACGAGGAGCAGCTGGCGCGCGGCTGCCTGCATTGCGAGAAGTGCCGCGAGGTGTGCCCGAAGCATGC
CATCGCTCCTGCTCATCTTGAGGACGGCATCTTGAACGCGCGCACACCGCGCATGGACTTCAAAAGCGGC
TGGTGCGATTTCTGCGAGAACGAGCCGGGCGGGCCGAAGTGCGTCGCGGCGTGCCCGACGCATGCGCTTT
CGTGCCCCGACCCGTCGCAGGCGATCATCGGCAAGGCGGAGATCAACCGCGACTGGTGCCTTGCCGCGAA
GGGCATGGGCTGCCACGAGTGCGTCGACGTGTGCAACTACGAGGCGCTCGAGCTGGGCGCCGACAACGTG
CCGGTGGTGGACGTGGATGCGTGCAACGGCTGCGGCGCCTGCGAGCTGGCGTGCATCTCGCTGTCGGCAG
GTTCCATCACGGCCGGCGCCACCGATCGCGCCATCGTCGTCCGTCCGACCGAAGAAGTGGAGGCGTGATC
AGGATGAAGAAGCTCAAAACCTATCGGCTGCGGTTCCTGATCATGCTGGCGCTGCTGGCCGTGGTGGCCG
TGGGGTACTTCACGGCCGGCGGCATCGGCAACTTCTGCGGCATCGGCTTCGAGTCCATCACGCTGCTGTG
CCCCCTAGGCGCGCTGCTGGCCATGATCGCCGAGCGCACAGCCATCCCGATGGCCGTGATCAGCGTTGCG
GTCGTGCTGCTGGTGTGTATCGTGCTAGGCAAGGTGTTCTGCGCCTGGGCGTGCCCCGTGCACTTCCTGT
CGCGAGGAAGGAAGAAGGGGGATAAGGGGGACAAGGAGGGTAAAGGGGGCAAGGTTGCTTCCCCTTGCTC
CGCGTGCGCTTCCCCTTGCGGCAAAGCCAAGGGCATCAAGATCGACAGCCGTCACGGCATCCTCGCTGCG
GCGTTGGGCTCCACGCTCGTCTTCGGCTTCCCGGTGTTCTGCCTCGTCTGCCCGATCGGCCTCACGTTCG
CCACGGTGCTGCTGGTCATGCGCCTGTTCGCGTTCGGCGACGCCACGTGGACGGTCGTCGCCTTCCCGGC
CATCATCGCGCTGGAGATCCTGCTGCTGCCGAAGTGGTGCCAGCGCTTCTGCCCGTTGGGCGCGTTGCTT
TCGCTGTTCAGCGGGCTGAACCGGACGTTCCGCCCCCAGGTGGACGCCGAGAAGTGCCTGCGCGAGGGTC
GCGGCAAGGCCTGCAACCTGTGCGAGCAGGCATGCCCCGAGGGCATCAACCTGCACGATGTCGCGGCGGG
CGAGACCACGCTCAACGACTGCAGCAAGTGCCGCGCGTGCGCCGACGTGTGCCCCGAGCGCGCCATCACG
TTCCCGTTGCTGCCGAAGAAGCAGGCGCAGGCGACGCCGCTGCCCGTCGACGACGAGATCCCGGAAAGGG
GATAGGCCATGTCCCTGATCAACGGCCTGCTGGCCCTGTTGGGCGAGATCGAGAGCGATGCCATCGCCGT
GCATGAGGAACGCTGCATCTCGGTTCGCAACCGCAACGCCGACTGCCTGCGCTGCGTGGAGGCATGCACG
TCGGGCGCGCTGGCGTACCGCGCGGGCGAGCTGCTCGTAGAGCCCGAGCGCTGCATCGGATGCGGCACGT
GCGCCACGGCGTGCCCCACCTGCGCCATCGAGCTGCGCAACCCGACGGATGCCGAGCTGACGGCGCAGCT
CAAGCACTCCATCGTGGCGACGAAAGGCCATCCGGTCATCGTGTGCGAGCAGGCGCTCGAGGCGGCCAAC
GTCGCGGCCGACGATGCGTCGGCCGCGTGCGCGGTGCCGTGCCTGGGGCGCATGGACGAGTCGGCGCTCG
TGGGGTTGGCGGCGTACCGCGCCTTCGACGCGACGCTGGCCTGCGGTTCGTGCGAGACGTGCCCACATGC
TCCGGGCGGCGCGCTCGTGCGCGAGGTGGTGGAGGGCGCGCGCAACCTGCTTGAGGCGTTCGGATCCTCC
ATGCCCATCGACCTGGAGGAATGCGTGCCCGAGCGCGTGTTGGAGCCCGGCGGGTCGCACGGCCAGGCAG
GCAGCGACGGGGTGGGGCGGCGCGACTTCTTCCGCTCGGCCAAGGACGCATCGACCCGCGCAGCTGGCGC
GGCGGTGGCCGAGGAGTTGGGGATGGTCGAGGCCGAGCCCGTTCCTGCGGCGCATCGCAAAGTGGGCGCA
GATGGGACGCTGTCGCAGTTCGTCCCCACGCGCCGCGTGCGGCTGTACAACTACCTGCAGCACGTGGGGC
AACCGACGGCCGACGAGGTGGAGACGCGTGTCATCGGCGCCGTGTCCATCGATGCCCAGAAGTGCAGTTC
GTGCCGCATGTGCGCGGTGTTCTGTCCCACGGGCGCCATCAAGAAGCTCGACGAGGGCGGCGTGTTCGGC
ATCGTGCACCGTCCGAGCGCCTGCATGCAGTGCCGCCTGTGCGAGCACATCTGTCCCGAGCAGGCCATCG
CGGTGAGCGGGCGCGTGCCCATCAAGCAGTTCATGGGCAAGGAAGCCGTGTGCTTCGCTATGAAGCGTCC
AACCTGGACCCCGAACAAGCCCTCATCGATGTACGATAAGCTGCACGCGACGCTCGGCGAACACTTGGAG
ATGTGCATGTTCTAGACTAGTCGACTCACACTGGCTCACCTTCGGGTGGGCCTTTCTGCGTTTATATACT
AGAGAGAGAATATAAAAAGCCAGATTATTAATCCGGCTTTTTTATTATTTAATTCCTGTTATAAAAAAAG
GATCAATTTTGAACTCTCTCCCAAAGTTGATCCCTTAACGATCCCTGCAGGAGAAGGCCATCCTGACGGA
TGGCCTTTTTGAAGCTTTCTAGAATCGGGGGCCCCCGGGGGGATTCTAGAACAATGGAAGTCCTCGTCTC
GCCCTCGAATTAGCCCGCTTAATGAGCGGGCTTTTTTTGAATTAATTCTCGCGAGCTGGCACGACAGGTT
TCCCGACTGGAAAGCGGGCAGTGAGCGCAACGCAATTAATGTAAGTTAGCGCGAATTGCAAGCTGGCCGA
CGCGCTGGGCTACGTCTTGCTGGCGTTCGGGAGCAGAAGAGCATACATCTGGAAGCAAAGCCAGGAAAGC
GGCCTATGGAGCTGTGCGGCAGCGCTCAGTAGGCAATTTTTCAAAATATTGTTAAGCCTTTTCTGAGCAT
GGTATTTTTCATGGTATTACCAATTAGCAGGAAAATAAGCCATTGAATATAAAAGATAAAAATGTCTTGT
TTACAATAGAGTGGGGGGGGTCAGCCTGCCGCCTTGGGCCGGGTGATGTCGTACTTGCCCGCCGCGAACT
CGGTTACCGTCCAGCCCAGCGCGACCAGCTCCGGCAACGCCTCGCGCACCCGCTGGCGGCGCTTGCGCAT
GGTCGAACCACTGGCCTCTGACGGCCAGACATAGCCGCACAAGGTATCTATGGAAGCCTTGCCGGTTTTG
CCGGGGTCGATCCAGCCACACAGCCGCTGGTGCAGCAGGCGGGCGGTTTCGCTGTCCAGCGCCCGCACCT
CGTCCATGCTGATGCGCACATGCTGGCCGCCACCCATGACGGCCTGCGCGATCAAGGGGTTCAGGGCCAC
GTACAGGCGCCCGTCCGCCTCGTCGCTGGCGTACTCCGACAGCAGCCGAAACCCCTGCCGCTTGCGGCCA
TTCTGGGCGATGATGGATACCTTCCAAAGGCGCTCGATGCAGTCCTGTATGTGCTTGAGCGCCCCACCAC
TATCGACCTCTGCCCCGATTTCCTTTGCCAGCGCCCGATAGCTACCTTTGACCACCATGGCATCAGCGGT
GACGGCCTCCCACTTGGGTTCCAGGAACAGCCGGAGCTGCCGTCCGCCTTCGGTCTTGGGTTCCGGGCCA
AGCACTAGGCCATTAGGCCCAGCCATGGCCACCAGCCCTTGCAGGATGCGCAGATCATCAGCGCCCAGCG
GCTCCGGGCCGCTGAACTCGATCCGCTTGCCGTCGCCGTAGTCATACGTCACGTCCAGCTTGCTGCGCTT
GCGCTCGCCCCGCTTGAGGGCACGGAACAGGCCGGGGGCCAGACAGTGCGCCGGGTCGTGTCGGACGTGG
CTGAGGCTGTGCTTGTTCTTAGGCTTCACCACGGGGCACCCCCTTGCTCTTGCGCTGCCTCTCCAGCACG
GCGGGCTTGAGCACCCCGCCGTCATGCCGCCTGAACCACCGATCAGCGAACGGTGCGCCATAGTTGGCCT
TGCTCACACCGAAGCGGACGAAGAACCGGCGCTGGTCGTCGTCCACACCCCATTCCTCGGCCTCGGCGCT
GGTCATGCTCGACAGGTAGGACTGCCAGCGGATGTTATCGACCAGTACCGAGCTGCCCCGGCTGGCCTGC
TGCTGGTCGCCTGCGCCCATCATGGCCGCGCCCTTGCTGGCATGGTGCAGGAACACGATAGAGCACCCGG
TATCGGCGGCGATGGCCTCCATGCGACCGATGACCTGGGCCATGGGGCCGCTGGCGTTTTCTTCCTCGAT
GTGGAACCGGCGCAGCGTGTCCAGCACCATCAGGCGGCGGCCCTCGGCGGCGCGCTTGAGGCCGTCGAAC
CACTCCGGGGCCATGATGTTGGGCAGGCTGCCGATCAGCGGCTGGATCAGCAGGCCGTCAGCCACGGCTT
GCCGTTCCTCGGCGCTGAGGTGCGCCCCAAGGGCGTGCAGGCGGTGATGAATGGCGGTGGGCGGGTCTTC
GGCGGGCAGGTAGATCACCGGGCCGGTGGGCAGTTCGCCCACCTCCAGCAGATCCGGCCCGCCTGCAATC
TGTGCGGCCAGTTGCAGGGCCAGCATGGATTTACCGGCACCACCGGGCGACACCAGCGCCCCGACCGTAC
CGGCCACCATGTTGGGCAAAACGTAGTCCAGCGGTGGCGGCGCTGCTGCGAACGCCTCCAGAATATTGAT
AGGCTTATGGGTAGCCATTGATTGCCTCCTTTGCAGGCAGTTGGTGGTTAGGCGCTGGCGGGGTCACTAC
CCCCGCCCTGCGCCGCTCTGAGTTCTTCCAGGCACTCGCGCAGCGCCTCGTATTCGTCGTCGGTCAGCCA
GAACTTGCGCTGACGCATCCCTTTGGCCTTCATGCGCTCGGCATATCGCGCTTGGCGTACAGCGTCAGGG
CTGGCCAGCAGGTCGCCGGTCTGCTTGTCCTTTTGGTCTTTCATATCAGTCACCGAGAAACTTGCCGGGG
CCGAAAGGCTTGTCTTCGCGGAACAAGGACAAGGTGCAGCCGTCAAGGTTAAGGCTGGCCATATCAGCGA
CTGAAAAGCGGCCAGCCTCGGCCTTGTTTGACGTATAACCAAAGCCACCGGGCAACCAATAGCCCTTGTC
ACTTTTGATCAGGTAGACCGACCCTGAAGCGCTTTTTTCGTATTCCATAAAACCCCCTTCTGTGCGTGAG
TACTCATAGTATAACAGGCGTGAGTACCAACGCAAGCACTACATGCTGAAATCTGGCCCGCCCCTGTCCA
TGCCTCGCTGGCGGGGTGCCGGTGCCCGTGCCAGCTCGGCCCGCGCAAGCTGGACGCTGGGCAGACCCAT
GACCTTGCTGACGGTGCGCTCGATGTAATCCGCTTCGTGGCCGGGCTTGCGCTCTGCCAGCGCTGGGCTG
GCCTCGGCCATGGCCTTGCCGATTTCCTCGGCACTGCGGCCCCGGCTGGCCAGCTTCTGCGCGGCGATAA
AGTCGCACTTGCTGAGGTCATCACCGAAGCGCTTGACCAGCCCGGCCATCTCGCTGCGGTACTCGTCCAG
CGCCGTGCGCCGGTGGCGGCTAAGCTGCCGCTCGGACAGTTCGAGGCTGGCCAGCCTGCGGGCCTTCTCC
TGCTGCCGCTGGGCCTGCTCGATCTGCTGGCCAGCCTGCTGCACCAGCGCCGGGCCAGCGGTGGCGGTCT
TGCCCTTGGATTCACGCAGCAGCACCCACGGCTGATAACCGGCGCGGGTGGTGTGCTTGTCCTTGCGGTT
GGTGAAGCCCGCCAAGCGGCCATAGTGGCGGCTGTCGGCGCTGGCCGGGTCGGCGTCGTACTCGCTGGCC
AGCGTCCGGGCAATCTGCCCCCGAAGTTCACCGCCTGCGGCGTCGGCCACCTTGACCCATGCCTGATAGT
TCTTCGGGCTGGTTTCCACTACCAGGGCAGGCTCCCGGCCCTCGGCTTTCATGTCATCCAGGTCAAACTC
GCTGAGGTCGTCCACCAGCACCAGACCATGCCGCTCCTGCTCGGCGGGCCTGATATACACGTCATTGCCC
TGGGCATTCATCCGCTTGAGCCATGGCGTGTTCTGGAGCACTTCGGCGGCTGACCATTCCCGGTTCATCA
TCTGGCCGGTGGTGGCGTCCCTGACGCCGATATCGAAGCGCTCACAGCCCATGGCCTTGAGCTGTCGGCC
TATGGCCTGCAAAGTCCTGTCGTTCTTCATCGGGCCACCAAGCGCAGCCAGATCGAGCCGTCCTCGGTTG
TCAGTGGCGTCAGGTCGAGCAAGAGCAACGATGCGATCAGCAGCACCACCGTAGGCATCATGGAAGCCAG
CATCACGGTTAGCCATAGCTTCCAGTGCCACCCCCGCGACGCGCTCCGGGCGCTCTGCGCGGCGCTGCTC
ACCTCGGCGGCTACCTCCCGCAACTCTTTGGCCAGCTCCACCCATGCCGCCCCTGTCTGGCGCTGGGCTT
TCAGCCACTCCGCCGCCTGCGCCTCGCTGGCCTGCTGGGTCTGGCTCATGACCTGCCGGGCTTCGTCGGC
CAGTGTCGCCATGCTCTGGGCCAGCGGTTCGATCTGCTCCGCTAACTCGTTGATGCCTCTGGATTTCTTC
ACTCTGTCGATTGCGTTCATGGTCTATTGCCTCCCGGTATTCCTGTAAGTCGATGATCTGGGCGTTGGCG
GTGTCGATGTTCAGGGCCACGTCTGCCCGGTCGGTGCGGATGCCCCGGCCTTCCATCTCCACCACGTTCG
GCCCCAGGTGAACACCGGGCAGGCGCTCGATGCCCTGCGCCTCAAGTGTTCTGTGGTCAATGCGGGCGTC
GTGGCCTGCCCGCTCTAATGCCCGGTTGGCATGGTCGGCCCATGCCTCGCGGGTCTGCTCAAGCCATGCC
TTGGGCTTGAGCGCTTCGGTCTTCTGTGCCCCGCCCTTCTCCGGGGTCTTGCCGTTGTACCGCTTGAACC
ACTGAGCGGCGGGCCGCTCGATGCCGTCATTGATCCGCTCGGAGATCATCAGGTGGCAGTGCGGGTTCTC
GCCGCCACCGGCATGGATGGCCAGCGTATACGGCAGGCGCTCGGCACCGGTCAGGTGCTGGGCGAACTCG
GACGCCAGCGCCTTCTGCTGGTCGAGGGTCAGCTCGACCGGCAGGGCAAATTCGACCTCCTTGAACAGCC
GCCCATTGGCGCGTTCATACAGGTCGGCAGCATCCCAGTAGTCGGCGGGCCGCTCGACGAACTCCGGCAT
GTGCCCGGATTCGGCGTGCAAGACTTCATCCATGTCGCGGGCATACTTGCCTTCGCGCTGGATGAAGTCG
GCCTTGGCCCTGGCCGATTGGCCGCCCGACCTGCTGCCGGTTTTCGCCGTAAGGTGATAAATCGCCATGC
TGCCTCGCTGTTGCTTTTGCTTTTCGGCTCCATGCAATGGCCCTCGGAGAGCGCACCGCCCGAAGGGTGG
CCGTTAGGCCAGTTTCTCGAAGAGAAACCGGTAAGTGCGCCCTCCCCTACAAAGTAGGGTCGGGATTGCC
GCCGCTGTGCCTCCATGATAGCCTACGAGACAGCACATTAACAATGGGGTGTCAAGATGGTTAAGGGGAG
CAACAAGGCGGCGGATCGGCTGGCCAAGCTCGAAGAACAACGAGCGCGAATCAATGCCGAAATTCAGCGG
GTGCGGGCAAGGGAACAGCAGCAAGAGCGCAAGAACGAAACAAGGCGCAAGGTGCTGGTGGGGGCCATGA
TTTTGGCCAAGGTGAACAGCAGCGAGTGGCCGGAGGATCGGCTCATGGCGGCAATGGATGCGTACCTTGA
ACGCGACCACGACCGCGCCTTGTTCGGTCTGCCGCCACGCCAGAAGGATGAGCCGGGCTGAATGATCGAC
CGAGACAGGCCCTGCGGGGCTGCACACGCGCCCCCACCCTTCGGGTAGGGGGAAAGGCCGCTAAAGCGGC
TAAAAGCGCTCCAGCGTATTTCTGCGGGGTTTGGTGTGGGGTTTAGCGGGCTTTGCCCGCCTTTCCCCCT
GCCGCGCAGCGGTGGGGCGGTGTGTAGCCTAGCGCAGCGAATAGACCAGCTATCCGGCCTCTGGCCGGGC
ATATTGGGCAAGGGCAGCAGCGCCCCACAAGGGCGCTGATAACCGCGCCTAGTGGATTATTCTTAGATAA
TCATGGATGGATTTTTCCAACACCCCGCCAGCCCCCGCCCCTGCTGGGTTTGCAGGTTTGGGGGCGTGAC
AGTTATTGCAGGGGTTCGTGACAGTTATTGCAGGGGGGCGTGACAGTTATTGCAGGGGTTCGTGACAGTT
AGTACGGGAGTGACGGGCACTGGCTGGCAATGTCTAGCAACGGCAGGCATTTCGGCTGAGGGTAAAAGAA
CTTTCCGCTAAGCGATAGACTGTATGTAAACACAGTATTGCAAGGACGCGGAACATGCCTCATGTGGCGG
CCCTCGCGAGAATTAATTCAGATAAAAAAAATCCTTAGCTTTCGCTAAGGATGATTTCTAGCGATGACCC
TGCTGATTGGTTCGCTGACCGTAGACTGGTTGGCTTGGTTTCATCAGCCATCCGCTTGCCCTCATCTGTT
ACGCCGGCGGTAGCCGGCCAGCCTCGCAGAGCAGGATTCCCGTTGAGCACCGCCAGGTGCGAATAAGGGA
CAGTGAAGAAGGAACACCCGCTCGCGGGTGGGCCTACTTCACCTATCCTGCCCGGCTGACGCCGTTGGAT
ACACCAAGGAAAGTCTACACGAACCCTTTGGCAAAATCCTGTATATCGTGCGACATCGCGCGCGCGCGCG
CGGATGCTAGCGGCGCGCCAAAAAAAAGCCCGCTCATTA
